>Addgene plasmid #240032 | pACEBac1-eIF3i-HIS10 | addgene full sequence | sequence record 478386 | Addgene NGS Result
ATAACTTCGTATAGCATACATTATACGAAGTTATCTGTAACTATAACGGTCCTAAGGTAGCGAGTTTAAA
CACTAGTATCGATTCGCGACCTACTCCGGAATATTAATAGATCATGGAGATAATTAAAATGATAACCATC
TCGCAAATAAATAAGTATTTTACTGTTTTCGTAACAGTTTTGTAATAAAAAAACCTATAAATATTCCGGA
TTATTCATACCGTCCCACCATCGGGCGCGGATCCCTCGAGTCAACATGAAACCAATTCTGCTGCAAGGTC
ACGAAAGATCCATCACTCAAATCAAGTACAACAGGGAAGGCGACCTGCTGTTCACAGTCGCTAAAGACCC
AATCGTCAACGTGTGGTACTCCGTGAACGGTGAGAGACTGGGCACCTACATGGGTCACACTGGAGCTGTC
TGGTGTGTTGACGCTGATTGGGATACCAAACATGTCCTGACAGGTAGCGCTGACAATTCTTGCAGGCTGT
GGGACTGCGAAACAGGCAAGCAGCTGGCTCTGCTCAAGACCAACTCCGCTGTGAGAACCTGTGGCTTTGA
TTTCGGTGGCAACATCATCATGTTCTCTACCGACAAACAAATGGGCTACCAGTGCTTCGTTTCTTTCTTT
GATCTGAGGGACCCTTCTCAGATCGACAACAACGAGCCCTACATGAAGATTCCCTGCAACGATTCCAAGA
TCACAAGCGCTGTCTGGGGACCCCTCGGTGAATGTATCATTGCTGGCCACGAAAGCGGAGAGCTGAATCA
GTACTCCGCAAAGTCTGGAGAAGTCCTGGTGAACGTGAAGGAGCATAGCAGACAAATCAATGACATTCAG
CTCTCCAGGGACATGACTATGTTCGTTACTGCCTCCAAGGATAACACCGCAAAGCTCTTCGACAGCACTA
CCCTGGAGCATCAGAAGACTTTCAGGACAGAAAGACCCGTGAACTCCGCAGCCCTGTCTCCTAACTATGA
TCATGTGGTGCTGGGAGGAGGACAGGAGGCTATGGATGTGACCACCACCTCTACTCGCATTGGAAAGTTC
GAGGCTCGCTTCTTTCATCTGGCCTTTGAAGAGGAGTTCGGAAGGGTGAAAGGTCACTTTGGACCAATCA
ACTCTGTGGCCTTCCACCCTGACGGAAAGTCCTACTCTTCTGGTGGTGAAGACGGCTATGTTCGCATCCA
CTACTTCGATCCACAGTACTTCGAGTTTGAGTTCGAAGCTGGTTCCTCTCATCATCATCACCATCACCAT
CATCACCACGCCTCTTAAGGTACCTCTAGAGCCTGCAGTCTCGACAAGCTTGTCGAGAAGTACTAGAGGA
TCATAATCAGCCATACCACATTTGTAGAGGTTTTACTTGCTTTAAAAAACCTCCCACACCTCCCCCTGAA
CCTGAAACATAAAATGAATGCAATTGTTGTTGTTAACTTGTTTATTGCAGCTTATAATGGTTACAAATAA
AGCAATAGCATCACAAATTTCACAAATAAAGCATTTTTTTCACTGCATTCTAGTTGTGGTTTGTCCAAAC
TCATCAATGTATCTTATCATGTCTGGATCTGATCACTGCTTGAGCCTAGAAGATCCGGCTGCTAACAAAG
CCCGAAAGGAAGCTGAGTTGGCTGCTGCCACCGCTGAGCAATAACTATCATAACCCCTAGGGTATACCCA
TCTAATTGGAACCAGATAAGTGAAATCTAGTTCCAAACTATTTTGTCATTTTTAATTTTCGTATTAGCTT
ACGACGCTACACCCAGTTCCCATCTATTTTGTCACTCTTCCCTAAATAATCCTTAAAAACTCCATTTCCA
CCCCTCCCAGTTCCCAACTATTTTGTCCGCCCACAACCGGTTGACTTGGGTCAACTGTCAGACCAAGTTT
ACTCATATATACTTTAGATTGATTTAAAACTTCATTTTTAATTTAAAAGGATCTAGGTGAAGATCCTTTT
TGATAATCTCATGACCAAAATCCCTTAACGTGAGTTTTCGTTCCACTGAGCGTCAGACCCCGTAGAAAAG
ATCAAAGGATCTTCTTGAGATCCTTTTTTTCTGCGCGTAATCTGCTGCTTGCAAACAAAAAAACCACCGC
TACCAGCGGTGGTTTGTTTGCCGGATCAAGAGCTACCAACTCTTTTTCCGAAGGTAACTGGCTTCAGCAG
AGCGCAGATACCAAATACTGTTCTTCTAGTGTAGCCGTAGTTAGGCCACCACTTCAAGAACTCTGTAGCA
CCGCCTACATACCTCGCTCTGCTAATCCTGTTACCAGTGGCTGCTGCCAGTGGCGATAAGTCGTGTCTTA
CCGGGTTGGACTCAAGACGATAGTTACCGGATAAGGCGCAGCGGTCGGGCTGAACGGGGGGTTCGTGCAC
ACAGCCCAGCTTGGAGCGAACGACCTACACCGAACTGAGATACCTACAGCGTGAGCTATGAGAAAGCGCC
ACGCTTCCCGAAGGGAGAAAGGCGGACAGGTATCCGGTAAGCGGCAGGGTCGGAACAGGAGAGCGCACGA
GGGAGCTTCCAGGGGGAAACGCCTGGTATCTTTATAGTCCTGTCGGGTTTCGCCACCTCTGACTTGAGCG
TCGATTTTTGTGATGCTCGTCAGGGGGGCGGAGCCTATGGAAAAACGCCAGCAACGCGGCCTTTTTACGG
TTCCTGGCCTTTTGCTGGCCTTTTGCTCACATGTTCTTTCCTGCGTTATCCCCTGATTGACTTGGGTCGC
TCTTCCTGTGGATGCGCAGATGCCCTGCGTAAGCGGGTGTGGGCGGACAATAAAGTCTTAAACTGAACAA
AATAGATCTAAACTATGACAATAAAGTCTTAAACTAGACAGAATAGTTGTAAACTGAAATCAGTCCAGTT
ATGCTGTGAAAAAGCATACTGGACTTTTGTTATGGCTAAAGCAAACTCTTCATTTTCTGAAGTGCAAATT
GCCCGTCGTATTAAAGAGGGGCGTGGCCAAGGGCATGTAAAGACTATATTCGCGGCGTTGTGACAATTTA
CCGAACAACTCCGCGGCCGGGAAGCCGATCTCGGCTTGAACGAATTGTTAGGTGGCGGTACTTGGGTCGA
TATCAAAGTGCATCACTTCTTCCCGTATGCCCAACTTTGTATAGAGAGCCACTGCGGGATCGTCACCGTA
ATCTGCTTGCACGTAGATCACATAAGCACCAAGCGCGTTGGCCTCATGCTTGAGGAGATTGATGAGCGCG
GTGGCAATGCCCTGCCTCCGGTGCTCGCCGGAGACTGCGAGATCATAGATATAGATCTCACTACGCGGCT
GCTCAAACTTGGGCAGAACGTAAGCCGCGAGAGCGCCAACAACCGCTTCTTGGTCGAAGGCAGCAAGCGC
GATGAATGTCTTACTACGGAGCAAGTTCCCGAGGTAATCGGAGTCCGGCTGATGTTGGGAGTAGGTGGCT
ACGTCTCCGAACTCACGACCGAAAAGATCAAGAGCAGCCCGCATGGATTTGACTTGGTCAGGGCCGAGCC
TACATGTGCGAATGATGCCCATACTTGAGCCACCTAACTTTGTTTTAGGGCGACTGCCCTGCTGCGTAAC
ATCGTTGCTGCTGCGTAACATCGTTGCTGCTCCATAACATCAAACATCGACCCACGGCGTAACGCGCTTG
CTGCTTGGATGCCCGAGGCATAGACTGTACAAAAAAACAGTCATAACAAGCCATGAAAACCGCCACTGCG
CCGTTACCACCGCTGCGTTCGGTCAAGGTTCTGGACCAGTTGCGTGAGCGCATACGCTACTTGCATTACA
GTTTACGAACCGAACAGGCTTATGTCAACTGGGTTCGTGCCTTCATCCGTTTCCACGGTGTGCGTCACCC
GGCAACCTTGGGCAGCAGCGAAGTCGCC
Features (pLannotate 1.2.2; 12 found; start..end, strand, type, name):
      1..34      +  protein_bind   loxP: Cre-mediated recombination occurs in the 8-bp core sequence (GCATACAT). Cre recombinase
    111..202     +  promoter       polyhedrin promoter: polh from Autographa californica; promoter for the baculovirus polyhedrin gene
    256..1230    +  CDS            EIF3I: EIF3I_HUMAN - Also known as EIF3S2 From Homo sapiens (Human).
   1240..1260    +  CDS            7xHis: 6xHis affinity tag
   1329..1412    +  CDS            large T antigen (fragment): large T antigen from SV40 (simian virus 40)
   1435..1569    +  polyA_signal   SV40 poly(A) signal: SV40 polyadenylation signal
   1598..1647    +  CDS            SET1 (fragment): solubility-enhancement tag derived from T7 phage gene 10B
   1690..1855    -  mobile_element Tn7L: mini-Tn7 element (left end of the Tn7 transposon) Tn7
   2045..2633    +  rep_origin     ori: high-copy-number ColE1/pMB1/pBR322/pUC origin of replication
   2768..2991    -  mobile_element Tn7R: mini-Tn7 element (right end of the Tn7 transposon) Tn7
   3058..3591    -  CDS            GmR: gentamycin acetyltransferase; aacC1; confers resistance to gentamycin
   3780..3808    -  promoter       Pc promoter: intI1 (promoter lies within the coding sequence); class 1 integron promoter
