[The description below was written by a language model from this plasmid's Addgene catalogue record and pLannotate feature annotations shown in this document.]
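Description:
pACEBac1-eIF3i-HIS10 is a small (about 3.9 kb) baculovirus transfer plasmid built on the pACEBac1 acceptor backbone of the MultiBac system, carrying wild-type human EIF3I, the eIF3i subunit of translation initiation factor 3. It is propagated in E. coli from a high-copy ColE1/pUC-type origin and selected with gentamicin, the resistance gene (aacC1, gentamicin acetyltransferase) being driven by the class 1 integron Pc promoter.

The synthesized EIF3I open reading frame sits downstream of the polyhedrin promoter, a very strong late baculoviral promoter from Autographa californica, and is followed by a C-terminal polyhistidine tag and an SV40 polyadenylation signal. The catalogue describes the tag as ten histidines, whereas the automated annotation flags only a 7xHis stretch, probably a limit of the annotation tool's reference features. The short "large T antigen" and "SET1" fragments in the table are likely incidental matches within the SV40 terminator region and adjacent backbone sequence rather than functional coding elements.

The Tn7L and Tn7R ends allow Tn7-mediated transposition into a baculoviral bacmid in a suitable E. coli host. From their positions on the circular map, the mobilised segment should contain the gentamicin marker, the loxP site and the expression cassette, while the origin stays behind. The single loxP site permits Cre-mediated fusion with donor plasmids to assemble multigene constructs. In line with this, the stated purpose is either further cloning or expression of eIF3i in insect cells for purification via the histidine tag, in the context of producing recombinant human eIF3.
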