Addgene plasmid #240032: pACEBac1-eIF3i-HIS10
Purpose: Human eIF3i for further cloning or expression in insect cells for purification
Depositing lab: Venki Ramakrishnan. Depositing organization: MRC Laboratory of Molecular Biology. Publication: Purification and characterization of recombinant human translation initiation factor eIF3. Diaz-Lopez I, Gordiyenko Y, Zuber PK, Li X, Ramakrishnan V. Protein Sci. 2026 Jan;35(1):e70388. doi: 10.1002/pro.70388. PubMed 41432235.
Backbone
  Vector backbone: pACEBac1
  Backbone manufacturer: Geneva Biotech
  Vector type: Insect Expression
Growth in bacteria
  Bacterial resistance: Gentamicin, 10 μg/mL
  Growth temperature: 37°C
  Growth strain: DH5alpha
  Copy number: High Copy
Gene/Insert
  Gene/Insert name: eIF3i
  Species: H. sapiens (human)
  Mutation: WT
  Entrez Gene: EIF3I (a.k.a. EIF3S2, PRO2242, TRIP-1, TRIP1, eIF3-beta, eIF3-p36)
  Promoter: Polyhedrin
  Tag / fusion protein: HIS10 (C terminal on insert)
  Cloning method: Gene Synthesis
Terms and licenses: Academic/Nonprofit Terms; Industry Terms: Not Available to Industry
How to cite: pACEBac1-eIF3i-HIS10 was a gift from Venki Ramakrishnan (Addgene plasmid # 240032 ; http://n2t.net/addgene:240032 ; RRID:Addgene_240032)
